>Addgene plasmid #154209 | TPI in pCW57_tTA_Blast | depositor full sequence | sequence record 306825 | TPI in pCW57_tTA_Blast sequence 8177 bps
AATTCTCGACCTCGAGACAAATGGCAGTATTCATCCACAATTTTAAAAGAAAAGGGGGGATTGGGGGGTA
CAGTGCAGGGGAAAGAATAGTAGACATAATAGCAACAGACATACAAACTAAAGAATTACAAAAACAAATT
ACAAAAATTCAAAATTTTCGGGTTTATTACAGGGACAGCAGAGATCCACTTTGGCCGCGAATCGATATGT
CGAGTTTACTCCCTATCAGTGATAGAGAACGTATGTCGAGTTTACTCCCTATCAGTGATAGAGAACGATG
TCGAGTTTACTCCCTATCAGTGATAGAGAACGTATGTCGAGTTTACTCCCTATCAGTGATAGAGAACGTA
TGTCGAGTTTACTCCCTATCAGTGATAGAGAACGTATGTCGAGTTTATCCCTATCAGTGATAGAGAACGT
ATGTCGAGTTTACTCCCTATCAGTGATAGAGAACGTATGTCGAGGTAGGCGTGTACGGTGGGAGGCCTAT
ATAAGCAGAGCTCGTTTAGTGAACCGTCAGATCGCCTGGAGAATTGGCTAGCGTCGACACCATGGCGCCC
TCCAGGAAGTTCTTCGTTGGGGGAAACTGGAAGATGAACGGGCGGAAGCAGAGTCTGGGGGAGCTCATCG
GCACTCTGAACGCGGCCAAGGTGCCGGCCGACACCGAGGTGGTTTGTGCTCCCCCTACTGCCTATATCGA
CTTCGCCCGGCAGAAGCTAGATCCCAAGATTGCTGTGGCTGCGCAGAACTGCTACAAAGTGACTAATGGG
GCTTTTACTGGGGAGATCAGCCCTGGCATGATCAAAGACTGCGGAGCCACGTGGGTGGTCCTGGGGCACT
CAGAGAGAAGGCATGTCTTTGGGGAGTCAGATGAGCTGATTGGGCAGAAAGTGGCCCATGCTCTGGCAGA
GGGACTCGGAGTAATCGCCTGCATTGGGGAGAAGCTAGATGAAAGGGAAGCTGGCATCACTGAGAAGGTT
GTTTTCGAGCAGACAAAGGTCATCGCAGATAACGTGAAGGACTGGAGCAAGGTCGTCCTGGCCTATGAGC
CTGTGTGGGCCATTGGTACTGGCAAGACTGCAACACCCCAACAGGCCCAGGAAGTACACGAGAAGCTCCG
AGGATGGCTGAAGTCCAACGTCTCTGATGCGGTGGCTCAGAGCACCCGTATCATTTATGGAGGCTCTGTG
ACTGGGGCAACCTGCAAGGAGCTGGCCAGCCAGCCTGATGTGGATGGCTTCCTTGTGGGTGGTGCTTCCC
TCAAGCCCGAATTCGTGGACATCATCAATGCCAAACAATGAGAATTCGGATCCGGGGTTGGGGTTGCGCC
TTTTCCAAGGCAGCCCTGGGTTTGCGCAGGGACGCGGCTGCTCTGGGCGTGGTTCCGGGAAACGCAGCGG
CGCCGACCCTGGGTCTCGCACATTCTTCACGTCCGTTCGCAGCGTCACCCGGATCTTCGCCGCTACCCTT
GTGGGCCCCCCGGCGACGCTTCCTGCTCCGCCCCTAAGTCGGGAAGGTTCCTTGCGGTTCGCGGCGTGCC
GGACGTGACAAACGGAAGCCGCACGTCTCACTAGTACCCTCGCAGACGGACAGCGCCAGGGAGCAATGGC
AGCGCGCCGACCGCGATGGGCTGTGGCCAATAGCGGCTGCTCAGCAGGGCGCGCCGAGAGCAGCGGCCGG
GAAGGGGCGGTGCGGGAGGCGGGGTGTGGGGCGGTAGTGTGGGCCCTGTTCCTGCCCGCGCGGTGTTCCG
CATTCTGCAAGCCTCCGGAGCGCACGTCGGCAGTCGGCTCCCTCGTTGACCGAATCACCGACCTCTCTCC
CCAGCAATTCACCATGGTTCCTTTGTCTCAAGAAGAATCCACCCTCATTGAAAGAGCAACGGCTACAATC
AACAGCATCCCCATCTCTGAAGACTACAGCGTCGCCAGCGCAGCTCTCTCTAGCGACGGCCGCATCTTCA
CTGGTGTCAATGTATATCATTTTACTGGGGGACCTTGTGCAGAACTCGTGGTGCTGGGCACTGCTGCTGC
TGCGGCAGCTGGCAACCTGACTTGTATCGTCGCGATCGGAAATGAGAACAGGGGCATCTTGAGCCCCTGC
GGACGGTGCCGACAGGTGCTTCTCGATCTGCATCCTGGGATCAAAGCCATAGTGAAGGACAGTGATGGAC
AGCCGACGGCAGTTGGGATTCGTGAATTGCTGCCCTCTGGTTATGTGTGGGAGGGCCCCGGTGCCGAAGG
TAGAGGTTCTCTCCTCACTTGTGGTGATGTTGAAGAAAACCCTGGTCCAATGTCTAGACTGGACAAGAGC
AAAGTCATAAACTCTGCTCTGGAATTACTCAATGAAGTCGGTATCGAAGGCCTGACGACAAGGAAACTCG
CTCAAAAGCTGGGAGTTGAGCAGCCTACCCTGTACTGGCACGTGAAGAACAAGCGGGCCCTGCTCGATGC
CCTGGCAATCGAGATGCTGGACAGGCATCATACCCACTTCTGCCCCCTGGAAGGCGAGTCATGGCAAGAC
TTTCTGCGGAACAACGCCAAGTCATTCCGCTGTGCTCTCCTCTCACATCGCGACGGGGCTAAAGTGCATC
TCGGCACCCGCCCAACAGAGAAACAGTACGAAACCCTGGAAAATCAGCTCGCGTTCCTGTGTCAGCAAGG
CTTCTCCCTGGAGAACGCACTGTACGCTCTGTCCGCCGTGGGCCACTTTACACTGGGCTGCGTATTGGAG
GATCAGGAGCATCAAGTAGCAAAAGAGGAAAGAGAGACACCTACCACCGATTCTATGCCCCCACTTCTGA
GACAAGCAATTGAGCTGTTCGACCATCAGGGAGCCGAACCTGCCTTCCTTTTCGGCCTGGAACTAATCAT
ATGTGGCCTGGAGAAACAGCTAAAGTGCGAAAGCGGCGGGCCGGCCGACGCCCTTGACGATTTTGACTTA
GACATGCTCCCAGCCGATGCCCTTGACGACTTTGACCTTGATATGCTGCCTGCTGACGCTCTTGACGATT
TTGACCTTGACATGCTCCCCGGATGACTAAGTAAGGATCGATCCAAGATATCGTATTCTTAACTATGTTG
CTCCTTTTACGCTATGTGGATACGCTGCTTTAATGCCTTTGTATCATGCTATTGCTTCCCGTATGGCTTT
CATTTTCTCCTCCTTGTATAAATCCTGGTTGCTGTCTCTTTATGAGGAGTTGTGGCCCGTTGTCAGGCAA
CGTGGCGTGGTGTGCACTGTGTTTGCTGACGCAACCCCCACTGGTTGGGGCATTGCCACCACCTGTCAGC
TCCTTTCCGGGACTTTCGCTTTCCCCCTCCCTATTGCCACGGCGGAACTCATCGCCGCCTGCCTTGCCCG
CTGCTGGACAGGGGCTCGGCTGTTGGGCACTGACAATTCCGTGGTGTTGTCGGGGAAGCTGACGTCCTTT
CCATGGCTGCTCGCCTGTGTTGCCACCTGGATTCTGCGCGGGACGTCCTTCTGCTACGTCCCTTCGGCCC
TCAATCCAGCGGACCTTCCTTCCCGCGGCCTGCTGCCGGCTCTGCGGCCTCTTCCGCGTCTTCGCCTTCG
CCCTCAGACGAGTCGGATCTCCCTTTGGGCCGCCTCCCCGCCTGTTTCGCCTCGGCGTCCGGACTAGAGG
TACCTTTAAGACCAATGACTTACAAGGCAGCTGTAGATCTTAGCCACTTTTTAAAAGAAAAGGGGGGACT
GGAAGGGCTAATTCACTCCCAACGAAGACAAGATCTGCTTTTTGCTTGTACTGGGTCTCTCTGGTTAGAC
CAGATCTGAGCCTGGGAGCTCTCTGGCTAACTAGGGAACCCACTGCTTAAGCCTCAATAAAGCTTGCCTT
GAGTGCTTCAAGTAGTGTGTGCCCGTCTGTTGTGTGACTCTGGTAACTAGAGATCCCTCAGACCCTTTTA
GTCAGTGTGGAAAATCTCTAGCAGTAGTAGTTCATGTCATCTTATTATTCAGTATTTATAACTTGCAAAG
AAATGAATATCAGAGAGTGAGAGGAACTTGTTTATTGCAGCTTATAATGGTTACAAATAAAGCAATAGCA
TCACAAATTTCACAAATAAAGCATTTTTTTCACTGCATTCTAGTTGTGGTTTGTCCAAACTCATCAATGT
ATCTTATCATGTCTGGCTCTAGCTATCCCGCCCCTAACTCCGCCCATCCCGCCCCTAACTCCGCCCAGTT
CCGCCCATTCTCCGCCCCATGGCTGACTAATTTTTTTTATTTATGCAGAGGCCGAGGCCGCCTCGGCCTC
TGAGCTATTCCAGAAGTAGTGAGGAGGCTTTTTTGGAGGCCTTTCAAATATGTATCCGCTCATGAGACAA
TAACCCTGATAAATGCTTCAATAATATTGAAAAAGGAAGAGTATGAGTATTCAACATTTCCGTGTCGCCC
TTATTCCCTTTTTTGCGGCATTTTGCCTTCCTGTTTTTGCTCACCCAGAAACGCTGGTGAAAGTAAAAGA
TGCTGAAGATCAGTTGGGTGCACGAGTGGGTTACATCGAACTGGATCTCAACAGCGGTAAGATCCTTGAG
AGTTTTCGCCCCGAAGAACGTTTTCCAATGATGAGCACTTTTAAAGTTCTGCTATGTGGCGCGGTATTAT
CCCGTATTGACGCCGGGCAAGAGCAACTCGGTCGCCGCATACACTATTCTCAGAATGACTTGGTTGAGTA
CTCACCAGTCACAGAAAAGCATCTTACGGATGGCATGACAGTAAGAGAATTATGCAGTGCTGCCATAACC
ATGAGTGATAACACTGCGGCCAACTTACTTCTGACAACGATCGGAGGACCGAAGGAGCTAACCGCTTTTT
TGCACAACATGGGGGATCATGTAACTCGCCTTGATCGTTGGGAACCGGAGCTGAATGAAGCCATACCAAA
CGACGAGCGTGACACCACGATGCCTGTAGCAATGGCAACAACGTTGCGCAAACTATTAACTGGCGAACTA
CTTACTCTAGCTTCCCGGCAACAATTAATAGACTGGATGGAGGCGGATAAAGTTGCAGGACCACTTCTGC
GCTCGGCCCTTCCGGCTGGCTGGTTTATTGCTGATAAATCTGGAGCCGGTGAGCGTGGGTCTCGCGGTAT
CATTGCAGCACTGGGGCCAGATGGTAAGCCCTCCCGTATCGTAGTTATCTACACGACGGGGAGTCAGGCA
ACTATGGATGAACGAAATAGACAGATCGCTGAGATAGGTGCCTCACTGATTAAGCATTGGTAACTGTCAG
ACCAAGTTTACTCATATATACTTTAGATTGATTTAAAACTTCATTTTTAATTTAAAAGGATCTAGGTGAA
GATCCTTTTTGATAATCTCATGACCAAAATCCCTTAACGTGAGTTTTCGTTCCACTGAGCGTCAGACCCC
GTAGAAAAGATCAAAGGATCTTCTTGAGATCCTTTTTTTCTGCGCGTAATCTGCTGCTTGCAAACAAAAA
AACCACCGCTACCAGCGGTGGTTTGTTTGCCGGATCAAGAGCTACCAACTCTTTTTCCGAAGGTAACTGG
CTTCAGCAGAGCGCAGATACCAAATACTGTTCTTCTAGTGTAGCCGTAGTTAGGCCACCACTTCAAGAAC
TCTGTAGCACCGCCTACATACCTCGCTCTGCTAATCCTGTTACCAGTGGCTGCTGCCAGTGGCGATAAGT
CGTGTCTTACCGGGTTGGACTCAAGACGATAGTTACCGGATAAGGCGCAGCGGTCGGGCTGAACGGGGGG
TTCGTGCACACAGCCCAGCTTGGAGCGAACGACCTACACCGAACTGAGATACCTACAGCGTGAGCTATGA
GAAAGCGCCACGCTTCCCGAAGGGAGAAAGGCGGACAGGTATCCGGTAAGCGGCAGGGTCGGAACAGGAG
AGCGCACGAGGGAGCTTCCAGGGGGAAACGCCTGGTATCTTTATAGTCCTGTCGGGTTTCGCCACCTCTG
ACTTGAGCGTCGATTTTTGTGATGCTCGTCAGGGGGGCGGAGCCTATGGAAAAACGCCAGCAACGCGGCC
TTTTTACGGTTCCTGGCCTTTTGCTGGCCTTTTGCTCACATGTTCTTTCCTGCGTTATCCCCTGATTCTG
TGGATAACCGTATTACCGCCTTTGAGTGAGCTGATACCGCTCGCCGCAGCCGAACGACCGAGCGCAGCGA
GTCAGTGAGCGAGGAAGCGGAAGAGCGCCCAATACGCAAACCGCCTCTCCCCGCGCGTTGGCCGATTCAT
TAATGCAGCTGGCACGACAGGTTTCCCGACTGGAAAGCGGGCAGTGAGCGCAACGCAATTAATGTGAGTT
AGCTCACTCATTAGGCACCCCAGGCTTTACACTTTATGCTTCCGGCTCGTATGTTGTGTGGAATTGTGAG
CGGATAACAATTTCACACAGGAAACAGCTATGACCATGATTACGCCAAGCGCGCAATTAACCCTCACTAA
AGGGAACAAAAGCTGGAGCTGCAAGCTTAATGTAGTCTTATGCAATACTCTTGTAGTCTTGCAACATGGT
AACGATGAGTTAGCAACATGCCTTACAAGGAGAGAAAAAGCACCGTGCATGCCGATTGGTGGAAGTAAGG
TGGTACGATCGTGCCTTATTAGGAAGGCAACAGACGGGTCTGACATGGATTGGACGAACCACTGAATTGC
CGCATTGCAGAGATATTGTATTTAAGTGCCTAGCTCGATACATAAACGGGTCTCTCTGGTTAGACCAGAT
CTGAGCCTGGGAGCTCTCTGGCTAACTAGGGAACCCACTGCTTAAGCCTCAATAAAGCTTGCCTTGAGTG
CTTCAAGTAGTGTGTGCCCGTCTGTTGTGTGACTCTGGTAACTAGAGATCCCTCAGACCCTTTTAGTCAG
TGTGGAAAATCTCTAGCAGTGGCGCCCGAACAGGGACTTGAAAGCGAAAGGGAAACCAGAGGAGCTCTCT
CGACGCAGGACTCGGCTTGCTGAAGCGCGCACGGCAAGAGGCGAGGGGCGGCGACTGGTGAGTACGCCAA
AAATTTTGACTAGCGGAGGCTAGAAGGAGAGAGATGGGTGCGAGAGCGTCAGTATTAAGCGGGGGAGAAT
TAGATCGCGATGGGAAAAAATTCGGTTAAGGCCAGGGGGAAAGAAAAAATATAAATTAAAACATATAGTA
TGGGCAAGCAGGGAGCTAGAACGATTCGCAGTTAATCCTGGCCTGTTAGAAACATCAGAAGGCTGTAGAC
AAATACTGGGACAGCTACAACCATCCCTTCAGACAGGATCAGAAGAACTTAGATCATTATATAATACAGT
AGCAACCCTCTATTGTGTGCATCAAAGGATAGAGATAAAAGACACCAAGGAAGCTTTAGACAAGATAGAG
GAAGAGCAAAACAAAAGTAAGACCACCGCACAGCAAGCGGCCGCTGATCTTCAGACCTGGAGGAGGAGAT
ATGAGGGACAATTGGAGAAGTGAATTATATAAATATAAAGTAGTAAAAATTGAACCATTAGGAGTAGCAC
CCACCAAGGCAAAGAGAAGAGTGGTGCAGAGAGAAAAAAGAGCAGTGGGAATAGGAGCTTTGTTCCTTGG
GTTCTTGGGAGCAGCAGGAAGCACTATGGGCGCAGCGTCAATGACGCTGACGGTACAGGCCAGACAATTA
TTGTCTGGTATAGTGCAGCAGCAGAACAATTTGCTGAGGGCTATTGAGGCGCAACAGCATCTGTTGCAAC
TCACAGTCTGGGGCATCAAGCAGCTCCAGGCAAGAATCCTGGCTGTGGAAAGATACCTAAAGGATCAACA
GCTCCTGGGGATTTGGGGTTGCTCTGGAAAACTCATTTGCACCACTGCTGTGCCTTGGAATGCTAGTTGG
AGTAATAAATCTCTGGAACAGATTTGGAATCACACGACCTGGATGGAGTGGGACAGAGAAATTAACAATT
ACACAAGCTTAATACACTCCTTAATTGAAGAATCGCAAAACCAGCAAGAAAAGAATGAACAAGAATTATT
GGAATTAGATAAATGGGCAAGTTTGTGGAATTGGTTTAACATAACAAATTGGCTGTGGTATATAAAATTA
TTCATAATGATAGTAGGAGGCTTGGTAGGTTTAAGAATAGTTTTTGCTGTACTTTCTATAGTGAATAGAG
TTAGGCAGGGATATTCACCATTATCGTTTCAGACCCACCTCCCAACCCCGAGGGGAC
Features (pLannotate 1.2.2; 26 found; start..end, strand, type, name):
     41..158     +  misc_feature   cPPT/CTS: central polypurine tract and central termination sequence of HIV-1
    212..526     +  promoter       tight TRE promoter: Tet-responsive promoter PTight, consisting of seven tet operator sequences followed by the minimal CMV promoter
    552..1298    +  CDS            TPI1: TPIS_HUMAN - Also known as TPI. Experimental evidence at protein level: Swiss-Prot protein existence level 1. It is also responsible for the non-negligible production of methylglyoxal a reactive cytotoxic side-product that modifies and can alter proteins, DNA and lipids. From Homo sapiens (Human).
   1314..1824    +  promoter       hPGK promoter: human phosphoglycerate kinase 1 promoter
   1840..2226    +  CDS            BSD: blasticidin S deaminase; Aspergillus terreus BSD; confers resistance to blasticidin
   2290..2987    +  CDS            rtTA3 (fragment): reverse tetracycline transactivator 3 activates expression from Tet-responsive promoters in the presence of doxycycline
   2917..3027    +  CDS            VP48: 3 tandem repeats of the minimal activation domain of herpes simplex virus VP16 (Cheng et al., 2013)
   3063..3611    +  misc_feature   WPRE (fragment): woodchuck hepatitis virus posttranscriptional regulatory element
   3637..3708    +  CDS            nef (fragment): NEF_HV1Z2 - Experimental evidence at protein level: Swiss-Prot protein existence level 1. Extracellular Nef protein targets CD4(+) T-lymphocytes for apoptosis by interacting with CXCR4 surface receptors. From Human immunodeficiency virus type 1 group M subtype D (isolate Z2/CDC-Z34) (HIV-1).
   3710..3943    +  LTR            3' LTR (ΔU3): self-inactivating 3' long terminal repeat (LTR) from HIV-1
   4015..4136    +  polyA_signal   SV40 poly(A) signal: SV40 polyadenylation signal
   4176..4311    +  rep_origin     SV40 ori: SV40 origin of replication
   4319..4382    +  promoter       AmpR promoter: bla
   4383..5243    +  CDS            AmpR: β-lactamase; bla; confers resistance to ampicillin, carbenicillin, and related antibiotics
   5414..6002    +  rep_origin     ori: high-copy-number ColE1/pMB1/pBR322/pUC origin of replication
   6185..6277    +  CDS            lacI (fragment): lac repressor; lacI; The lac repressor binds to the lac operator to inhibit transcription in E. coli. This inhibition can be relieved by adding lactose or isopropyl-β-D-thiogalactopyranoside (IPTG).
   6290..6311    +  protein_bind   CAP binding site: CAP binding activates transcription in the presence of cAMP. E. coli catabolite activator protein
   6326..6356    +  promoter       lac promoter: promoter for the E. coli lac operon
   6364..6380    +  protein_bind   lac operator: The lac repressor binds to the lac operator to inhibit transcription in E. coli. This inhibition can be relieved by adding lactose or isopropyl-β-D-thiogalactopyranoside (IPTG). lac repressor encoded by lacI
   6425..6443    +  promoter       T3 promoter: promoter for bacteriophage T3 RNA polymerase
   6471..6697    +  promoter       RSV promoter: Rous sarcoma virus enhancer/promoter
   6698..6878    +  LTR            5' LTR (truncated): truncated 5' long terminal repeat (LTR) from HIV-1
   6925..7050    +  misc_feature   HIV-1 Ψ: packaging signal of human immunodeficiency virus type 1
   7034..7397    +  CDS            HIV-1 gag (fragment): gag protein from human immunodeficiency virus 1; gag
   7543..7776    +  misc_feature   RRE: The Rev response element (RRE) of HIV-1 allows for Rev-dependent mRNA export from the nucleus to the cytoplasm.
   8153..8177    +  CDS            Rev (fragment): human immunodeficiency virus 1 (HIV-1) Rev protein; rev; enhances nuclear export of unspliced and incompletely spliced viral mRNAs
