>Addgene plasmid #154209 | TPI in pCW57_tTA_Blast | addgene full sequence | sequence record 315696 | Addgene NGS Result
ACAGCAGAGATCCACTTTGGCCGCGAATCGATATGTCGAGTTTACTCCCTATCAGTGATAGAGAACGTAT
GTCGAGTTTACTCCCTATCAGTGATAGAGAACGATGTCGAGTTTACTCCCTATCAGTGATAGAGAACGTA
TGTCGAGTTTACTCCCTATCAGTGATAGAGAACGTATGTCGAGTTTACTCCCTATCAGTGATAGAGAACG
TATGTCGAGTTTATCCCTATCAGTGATAGAGAACGTATGTCGAGTTTACTCCCTATCAGTGATAGAGAAC
GTATGTCGAGGTAGGCGTGTACGGTGGGAGGCCTATATAAGCAGAGCTCGTTTAGTGAACCGTCAGATCG
CCTGGAGAATTGGCTAGCGTCGACACCATGGCGCCCTCCAGGAAGTTCTTCGTTGGGGGAAACTGGAAGA
TGAACGGGCGGAAGCAGAGTCTGGGGGAGCTCATCGGCACTCTGAACGCGGCCAAGGTGCCGGCCGACAC
CGAGGTGGTTTGTGCTCCCCCTACTGCCTATATCGACTTCGCCCGGCAGAAGCTAGATCCCAAGATTGCT
GTGGCTGCGCAGAACTGCTACAAAGTGACTAATGGGGCTTTTACTGGGGAGATCAGCCCTGGCATGATCA
AAGACTGCGGAGCCACGTGGGTGGTCCTGGGGCACTCAGAGAGAAGGCATGTCTTTGGGGAGTCAGATGA
GCTGATTGGGCAGAAAGTGGCCCATGCTCTGGCAGAGGGACTCGGAGTAATCGCCTGCATTGGGGAGAAG
CTAGATGAAAGGGAAGCTGGCATCACTGAGAAGGTTGTTTTCGAGCAGACAAAGGTCATCGCAGATAACG
TGAAGGACTGGAGCAAGGTCGTCCTGGCCTATGAGCCTGTGTGGGCCATTGGTACTGGCAAGACTGCAAC
ACCCCAACAGGCCCAGGAAGTACACGAGAAGCTCCGAGGATGGCTGAAGTCCAACGTCTCTGATGCGGTG
GCTCAGAGCACCCGTATCATTTATGGAGGCTCTGTGACTGGGGCAACCTGCAAGGAGCTGGCCAGCCAGC
CTGATGTGGATGGCTTCCTTGTGGGTGGTGCTTCCCTCAAGCCCGAATTCGTGGACATCATCAATGCCAA
ACAATGAGAATTCGGATCCGGGGTTGGGGTTGCGCCTTTTCCAAGGCAGCCCTGGGTTTGCGCAGGGACG
CGGCTGCTCTGGGCGTGGTTCCGGGAAACGCAGCGGCGCCGACCCTGGGTCTCGCACATTCTTCACGTCC
GTTCGCAGCGTCACCCGGATCTTCGCCGCTACCCTTGTGGGCCCCCCGGCGACGCTTCCTGCTCCGCCCC
TAAGTCGGGAAGGTTCCTTGCGGTTCGCGGCGTGCCGGACGTGACAAACGGAAGCCGCACGTCTCACTAG
TACCCTCGCAGACGGACAGCGCCAGGGAGCAATGGCAGCGCGCCGACCGCGATGGGCTGTGGCCAATAGC
GGCTGCTCAGCAGGGCGCGCCGAGAGCAGCGGCCGGGAAGGGGCGGTGCGGGAGGCGGGGTGTGGGGCGG
TAGTGTGGGCCCTGTTCCTGCCCGCGCGGTGTTCCGCATTCTGCAAGCCTCCGGAGCGCACGTCGGCAGT
CGGCTCCCTCGTTGACCGAATCACCGACCTCTCTCCCCAGCAATTCACCATGGTTCCTTTGTCTCAAGAA
GAATCCACCCTCATTGAAAGAGCAACGGCTACAATCAACAGCATCCCCATCTCTGAAGACTACAGCGTCG
CCAGCGCAGCTCTCTCTAGCGACGGCCGCATCTTCACTGGTGTCAATGTATATCATTTTACTGGGGGACC
TTGTGCAGAACTCGTGGTGCTGGGCACTGCTGCTGCTGCGGCAGCTGGCAACCTGACTTGTATCGTCGCG
ATCGGAAATGAGAACAGGGGCATCTTGAGCCCCTGCGGACGGTGCCGACAGGTGCTTCTCGATCTGCATC
CTGGGATCAAAGCCATAGTGAAGGACAGTGATGGACAGCCGACGGCAGTTGGGATTCGTGAATTGCTGCC
CTCTGGTTATGTGTGGGAGGGCCCCGGTGCCGAAGGTAGAGGTTCTCTCCTCACTTGTGGTGATGTTGAA
GAAAACCCTGGTCCAATGTCTAGACTGGACAAGAGCAAAGTCATAAACTCTGCTCTGGAATTACTCAATG
AAGTCGGTATCGAAGGCCTGACGACAAGGAAACTCGCTCAAAAGCTGGGAGTTGAGCAGCCTACCCTGTA
CTGGCACGTGAAGAACAAGCGGGCCCTGCTCGATGCCCTGGCAATCGAGATGCTGGACAGGCATCATACC
CACTTCTGCCCCCTGGAAGGCGAGTCATGGCAAGACTTTCTGCGGAACAACGCCAAGTCATTCCGCTGTG
CTCTCCTCTCACATCGCGACGGGGCTAAAGTGCATCTCGGCACCCGCCCAACAGAGAAACAGTACGAAAC
CCTGGAAAATCAGCTCGCGTTCCTGTGTCAGCAAGGCTTCTCCCTGGAGAACGCACTGTACGCTCTGTCC
GCCGTGGGCCACTTTACACTGGGCTGCGTATTGGAGGATCAGGAGCATCAAGTAGCAAAAGAGGAAAGAG
AGACACCTACCACCGATTCTATGCCCCCACTTCTGAGACAAGCAATTGAGCTGTTCGACCATCAGGGAGC
CGAACCTGCCTTCCTTTTCGGCCTGGAACTAATCATATGTGGCCTGGAGAAACAGCTAAAGTGCGAAAGC
GGCGGGCCGGCCGACGCCCTTGACGATTTTGACTTAGACATGCTCCCAGCCGATGCCCTTGACGACTTTG
ACCTTGATATGCTGCCTGCTGACGCTCTTGACGATTTTGACCTTGACATGCTCCCCGGGTAACTAAGTAA
GGATCGATCCAAGATATCGTATTCTTAACTATGTTGCTCCTTTTACGCTATGTGGATACGCTGCTTTAAT
GCCTTTGTATCATGCTATTGCTTCCCGTATGGCTTTCATTTTCTCCTCCTTGTATAAATCCTGGTTGCTG
TCTCTTTATGAGGAGTTGTGGCCCGTTGTCAGGCAACGTGGCGTGGTGTGCACTGTGTTTGCTGACGCAA
CCCCCACTGGTTGGGGCATTGCCACCACCTGTCAGCTCCTTTCCGGGACTTTCGCTTTCCCCCTCCCTAT
TGCCACGGCGGAACTCATCGCCGCCTGCCTTGCCCGCTGCTGGACAGGGGCTCGGCTGTTGGGCACTGAC
AATTCCGTGGTGTTGTCGGGGAAGCTGACGTCCTTTCCATGGCTGCTCGCCTGTGTTGCCACCTGGATTC
TGCGCGGGACGTCCTTCTGCTACGTCCCTTCGGCCCTCAATCCAGCGGACCTTCCTTCCCGCGGCCTGCT
GCCGGCTCTGCGGCCTCTTCCGCGTCTTCGCCTTCGCCCTCAGACGAGTCGGATCTCCCTTTGGGCCGCC
TCCCCGCCTGTTTCGCCTCGGCGTCCGGACTAGAGGTACCTTTAAGACCAATGACTTACAAGGCAGCTGT
AGATCTTAGCCACTTTTTAAAAGAAAAGGGGGGACTGGAAGGGCTAATTCACTCCCAACGAAGACAAGAT
CTGCTTTTTGCTTGTACTGGGTCTCTCTGGTTAGACCAGATCTGAGCCTGGGAGCTCTCTGGCTAACTAG
GGAACCCACTGCTTAAGCCTCAATAAAGCTTGCCTTGAGTGCTTCAAGTAGTGTGTGCCCGTCTGTTGTG
TGACTCTGGTAACTAGAGATCCCTCAGACCCTTTTAGTCAGTGTGGAAAATCTCTAGCAGTAGTAGTTCA
TGTCATCTTATTATTCAGTATTTATAACTTGCAAAGAAATGAATATCAGAGAGTGAGAGGAACTTGTTTA
TTGCAGCTTATAATGGTTACAAATAAAGCAATAGCATCACAAATTTCACAAATAAAGCATTTTTTTCACT
GCATTCTAGTTGTGGTTTGTCCAAACTCATCAATGTATCTTATCATGTCTGGCTCTAGCTATCCCGCCCC
TAACTCCGCCCATCCCGCCCCTAACTCCGCCCAGTTCCGCCCATTCTCCGCCCCATGGCTGACTAATTTT
TTTTATTTATGCAGAGGCCGAGGCCGCCTCGGCCTCTGAGCTATTCCAGAAGTAGTGAGGAGGCTTTTTT
GGAGGCCTTTCAAATATGTATCCGCTCATGAGACAATAACCCTGATAAATGCTTCAATAATATTGAAAAA
GGAAGAGTATGAGTATTCAACATTTCCGTGTCGCCCTTATTCCCTTTTTTGCGGCATTTTGCCTTCCTGT
TTTTGCTCACCCAGAAACGCTGGTGAAAGTAAAAGATGCTGAAGATCAGTTGGGTGCACGAGTGGGTTAC
ATCGAACTGGATCTCAACAGCGGTAAGATCCTTGAGAGTTTTCGCCCCGAAGAACGTTTTCCAATGATGA
GCACTTTTAAAGTTCTGCTATGTGGCGCGGTATTATCCCGTATTGACGCCGGGCAAGAGCAACTCGGTCG
CCGCATACACTATTCTCAGAATGACTTGGTTGAGTACTCACCAGTCACAGAAAAGCATCTTACGGATGGC
ATGACAGTAAGAGAATTATGCAGTGCTGCCATAACCATGAGTGATAACACTGCGGCCAACTTACTTCTGA
CAACGATCGGAGGACCGAAGGAGCTAACCGCTTTTTTGCACAACATGGGGGATCATGTAACTCGCCTTGA
TCGTTGGGAACCGGAGCTGAATGAAGCCATACCAAACGACGAGCGTGACACCACGATGCCTGTAGCAATG
GCAACAACGTTGCGCAAACTATTAACTGGCGAACTACTTACTCTAGCTTCCCGGCAACAATTAATAGACT
GGATGGAGGCGGATAAAGTTGCAGGACCACTTCTGCGCTCGGCCCTTCCGGCTGGCTGGTTTATTGCTGA
TAAATCTGGAGCCGGTGAGCGTGGGTCTCGCGGTATCATTGCAGCACTGGGGCCAGATGGTAAGCCCTCC
CGTATCGTAGTTATCTACACGACGGGGAGTCAGGCAACTATGGATGAACGAAATAGACAGATCGCTGAGA
TAGGTGCCTCACTGATTAAGCATTGGTAACTGTCAGACCAAGTTTACTCATATATACTTTAGATTGATTT
AAAACTTCATTTTTAATTTAAAAGGATCTAGGTGAAGATCCTTTTTGATAATCTCATGACCAAAATCCCT
TAACGTGAGTTTTCGTTCCACTGAGCGTCAGACCCCGTAGAAAAGATCAAAGGATCTTCTTGAGATCCTT
TTTTTCTGCGCGTAATCTGCTGCTTGCAAACAAAAAAACCACCGCTACCAGCGGTGGTTTGTTTGCCGGA
TCAAGAGCTACCAACTCTTTTTCCGAAGGTAACTGGCTTCAGCAGAGCGCAGATACCAAATACTGTTCTT
CTAGTGTAGCCGTAGTTAGGCCACCACTTCAAGAACTCTGTAGCACCGCCTACATACCTCGCTCTGCTAA
TCCTGTTACCAGTGGCTGCTGCCAGTGGCGATAAGTCGTGTCTTACCGGGTTGGACTCAAGACGATAGTT
ACCGGATAAGGCGCAGCGGTCGGGCTGAACGGGGGGTTCGTGCACACAGCCCAGCTTGGAGCGAACGACC
TACACCGAACTGAGATACCTACAGCGTGAGCTATGAGAAAGCGCCACGCTTCCCGAAGGGAGAAAGGCGG
ACAGGTATCCGGTAAGCGGCAGGGTCGGAACAGGAGAGCGCACGAGGGAGCTTCCAGGGGGAAACGCCTG
GTATCTTTATAGTCCTGTCGGGTTTCGCCACCTCTGACTTGAGCGTCGATTTTTGTGATGCTCGTCAGGG
GGGCGGAGCCTATGGAAAAACGCCAGCAACGCGGCCTTTTTACGGTTCCTGGCCTTTTGCTGGCCTTTTG
CTCACATGTTCTTTCCTGCGTTATCCCCTGATTCTGTGGATAACCGTATTACCGCCTTTGAGTGAGCTGA
TACCGCTCGCCGCAGCCGAACGACCGAGCGCAGCGAGTCAGTGAGCGAGGAAGCGGAAGAGCGCCCAATA
CGCAAACCGCCTCTCCCCGCGCGTTGGCCGATTCATTAATGCAGCTGGCACGACAGGTTTCCCGACTGGA
AAGCGGGCAGTGAGCGCAACGCAATTAATGTGAGTTAGCTCACTCATTAGGCACCCCAGGCTTTACACTT
TATGCTTCCGGCTCGTATGTTGTGTGGAATTGTGAGCGGATAACAATTTCACACAGGAAACAGCTATGAC
CATGATTACGCCAAGCGCGCAATTAACCCTCACTAAAGGGAACAAAAGCTGGAGCTGCAAGCTTAATGTA
GTCTTATGCAATACTCTTGTAGTCTTGCAACATGGTAACGATGAGTTAGCAACATGCCTTACAAGGAGAG
AAAAAGCACCGTGCATGCCGATTGGTGGAAGTAAGGTGGTACGATCGTGCCTTATTAGGAAGGCAACAGA
CGGGTCTGACATGGATTGGACGAACCACTGAATTGCCGCATTGCAGAGATATTGTATTTAAGTGCCTAGC
TCGATACATAAACGGGTCTCTCTGGTTAGACCAGATCTGAGCCTGGGAGCTCTCTGGCTAACTAGGGAAC
CCACTGCTTAAGCCTCAATAAAGCTTGCCTTGAGTGCTTCAAGTAGTGTGTGCCCGTCTGTTGTGTGACT
CTGGTAACTAGAGATCCCTCAGACCCTTTTAGTCAGTGTGGAAAATCTCTAGCAGTGGCGCCCGAACAGG
GACTTGAAAGCGAAAGGGAAACCAGAGGAGCTCTCTCGACGCAGGACTCGGCTTGCTGAAGCGCGCACGG
CAAGAGGCGAGGGGCGGCGACTGGTGAGTACGCCAAAAATTTTGACTAGCGGAGGCTAGAAGGAGAGAGA
TGGGTGCGAGAGCGTCAGTATTAAGCGGGGGAGAATTAGATCGCGATGGGAAAAAATTCGGTTAAGGCCA
GGGGGAAAGAAAAAATATAAATTAAAACATATAGTATGGGCAAGCAGGGAGCTAGAACGATTCGCAGTTA
ATCCTGGCCTGTTAGAAACATCAGAAGGCTGTAGACAAATACTGGGACAGCTACAACCATCCCTTCAGAC
AGGATCAGAAGAACTTAGATCATTATATAATACAGTAGCAACCCTCTATTGTGTGCATCAAAGGATAGAG
ATAAAAGACACCAAGGAAGCTTTAGACAAGATAGAGGAAGAGCAAAACAAAAGTAAGACCACCGCACAGC
AAGCGGCCGCTGATCTTCAGACCTGGAGGAGGAGATATGAGGGACAATTGGAGAAGTGAATTATATAAAT
ATAAAGTAGTAAAAATTGAACCATTAGGAGTAGCACCCACCAAGGCAAAGAGAAGAGTGGTGCAGAGAGA
AAAAAGAGCAGTGGGAATAGGAGCTTTGTTCCTTGGGTTCTTGGGAGCAGCAGGAAGCACTATGGGCGCA
GCGTCAATGACGCTGACGGTACAGGCCAGACAATTATTGTCTGGTATAGTGCAGCAGCAGAACAATTTGC
TGAGGGCTATTGAGGCGCAACAGCATCTGTTGCAACTCACAGTCTGGGGCATCAAGCAGCTCCAGGCAAG
AATCCTGGCTGTGGAAAGATACCTAAAGGATCAACAGCTCCTGGGGATTTGGGGTTGCTCTGGAAAACTC
ATTTGCACCACTGCTGTGCCTTGGAATGCTAGTTGGAGTAATAAATCTCTGGAACAGATTTGGAATCACA
CGACCTGGATGGAGTGGGACAGAGAAATTAACAATTACACAAGCTTAATACACTCCTTAATTGAAGAATC
GCAAAACCAGCAAGAAAAGAATGAACAAGAATTATTGGAATTAGATAAATGGGCAAGTTTGTGGAATTGG
TTTAACATAACAAATTGGCTGTGGTATATAAAATTATTCATAATGATAGTAGGAGGCTTGGTAGGTTTAA
GAATAGTTTTTGCTGTACTTTCTATAGTGAATAGAGTTAGGCAGGGATATTCACCATTATCGTTTCAGAC
CCACCTCCCAACCCCGAGGGGACAATTCTCGACCTCGAGACAAATGGCAGTATTCATCCACAATTTTAAA
AGAAAAGGGGGGATTGGGGGGTACAGTGCAGGGGAAAGAATAGTAGACATAATAGCAACAGACATACAAA
CTAAAGAATTACAAAAACAAATTACAAAAATTCAAAATTTTCGGGTTTATTACAGGG
Features (pLannotate 1.2.2; 26 found; start..end, strand, type, name):
     38..352     +  promoter       tight TRE promoter: Tet-responsive promoter PTight, consisting of seven tet operator sequences followed by the minimal CMV promoter
    378..1124    +  CDS            TPI1: TPIS_HUMAN - Also known as TPI. Experimental evidence at protein level: Swiss-Prot protein existence level 1. It is also responsible for the non-negligible production of methylglyoxal a reactive cytotoxic side-product that modifies and can alter proteins, DNA and lipids. From Homo sapiens (Human).
   1140..1650    +  promoter       hPGK promoter: human phosphoglycerate kinase 1 promoter
   1666..2052    +  CDS            BSD: blasticidin S deaminase; Aspergillus terreus BSD; confers resistance to blasticidin
   2116..2813    +  CDS            rtTA3 (fragment): reverse tetracycline transactivator 3 activates expression from Tet-responsive promoters in the presence of doxycycline
   2743..2853    +  CDS            VP48: 3 tandem repeats of the minimal activation domain of herpes simplex virus VP16 (Cheng et al., 2013)
   2889..3437    +  misc_feature   WPRE (fragment): woodchuck hepatitis virus posttranscriptional regulatory element
   3463..3534    +  CDS            nef (fragment): NEF_HV1Z2 - Experimental evidence at protein level: Swiss-Prot protein existence level 1. Extracellular Nef protein targets CD4(+) T-lymphocytes for apoptosis by interacting with CXCR4 surface receptors. From Human immunodeficiency virus type 1 group M subtype D (isolate Z2/CDC-Z34) (HIV-1).
   3536..3769    +  LTR            3' LTR (ΔU3): self-inactivating 3' long terminal repeat (LTR) from HIV-1
   3841..3962    +  polyA_signal   SV40 poly(A) signal: SV40 polyadenylation signal
   4002..4137    +  rep_origin     SV40 ori: SV40 origin of replication
   4145..4208    +  promoter       AmpR promoter: bla
   4209..5069    +  CDS            AmpR: β-lactamase; bla; confers resistance to ampicillin, carbenicillin, and related antibiotics
   5240..5828    +  rep_origin     ori: high-copy-number ColE1/pMB1/pBR322/pUC origin of replication
   6011..6103    +  CDS            lacI (fragment): lac repressor; lacI; The lac repressor binds to the lac operator to inhibit transcription in E. coli. This inhibition can be relieved by adding lactose or isopropyl-β-D-thiogalactopyranoside (IPTG).
   6116..6137    +  protein_bind   CAP binding site: CAP binding activates transcription in the presence of cAMP. E. coli catabolite activator protein
   6152..6182    +  promoter       lac promoter: promoter for the E. coli lac operon
   6190..6206    +  protein_bind   lac operator: The lac repressor binds to the lac operator to inhibit transcription in E. coli. This inhibition can be relieved by adding lactose or isopropyl-β-D-thiogalactopyranoside (IPTG). lac repressor encoded by lacI
   6251..6269    +  promoter       T3 promoter: promoter for bacteriophage T3 RNA polymerase
   6297..6523    +  promoter       RSV promoter: Rous sarcoma virus enhancer/promoter
   6524..6704    +  LTR            5' LTR (truncated): truncated 5' long terminal repeat (LTR) from HIV-1
   6751..6876    +  misc_feature   HIV-1 Ψ: packaging signal of human immunodeficiency virus type 1
   6860..7223    +  CDS            HIV-1 gag (fragment): gag protein from human immunodeficiency virus 1; gag
   7369..7602    +  misc_feature   RRE: The Rev response element (RRE) of HIV-1 allows for Rev-dependent mRNA export from the nucleus to the cytoplasm.
   7979..8003    +  CDS            Rev (fragment): human immunodeficiency virus 1 (HIV-1) Rev protein; rev; enhances nuclear export of unspliced and incompletely spliced viral mRNAs
   8044..8161    +  misc_feature   cPPT/CTS: central polypurine tract and central termination sequence of HIV-1
