[The description below was written by a language model from this plasmid's Addgene catalogue record and pLannotate feature annotations shown in this document.]
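Description:
TPI in pCW57_tTA_Blast is an 8.2 kb all-in-one, doxycycline-repressible ("dox-off") lentiviral transfer plasmid built on the pCW57 backbone for regulated expression of untagged human triosephosphate isomerase (TPI1) in mammalian cells. It is maintained in E. coli through a high-copy ColE1/pUC-type origin with ampicillin resistance. The lentiviral framework is of the third-generation, self-inactivating type. An RSV promoter fused to a truncated HIV-1 5' LTR drives genomic RNA production in packaging cells. This is followed by the Ψ packaging signal with a gag fragment, the Rev response element and the cPPT/CTS. A WPRE and a ΔU3 3' LTR close the provirus, and an SV40 poly(A) signal and SV40 origin lie outside it.

The payload consists of two units. The roughly 750 bp TPI1 coding sequence, cloned between NheI and BamHI, sits downstream of a tight TRE promoter made of seven tet operators and a minimal CMV promoter. A constitutive human PGK promoter then drives blasticidin S deaminase, followed by a tetracycline transactivator carrying three minimal VP16 activation repeats. The short gap between the two coding sequences suggests a linked, co-expressed cassette, although no linker element is annotated. The automated annotation labels the transactivator as an rtTA3 fragment, which would be dox-on. The plasmid name and stated purpose instead identify it as tTA, which binds the TRE and activates TPI1 without doxycycline and is switched off when the drug is added. The partial match probably reflects the close similarity between the two proteins.

The depositor and sequencing-derived records show the same features in the same order and differ only in their start coordinate. The vector is suited to making blasticidin-selected stable cell lines with switchable TPI expression, and the associated study concerns glucose sensing by mTORC1.
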