Addgene plasmid #154209: TPI in pCW57_tTA_Blast
Purpose: Dox-off lentivirus construct all-in-one vector, with Blast resistance, for expression of TPI
Depositing lab: David Sabatini. Depositing organization: Whitehead Institute for Biomedical Research. Publication: Dihydroxyacetone phosphate signals glucose availability to mTORC1. Orozco JM, Krawczyk PA, Scaria SM, Cangelosi AL, Chan SH, Kunchok T, Lewis CA, Sabatini DM. Nat Metab. 2020 Sep;2(9):893-901. doi: 10.1038/s42255-020-0250-5. Epub 2020 Jul 27. PubMed 32719541.
Backbone
  Vector backbone: pCW57
  Vector type: Mammalian Expression, Lentiviral
  Selectable markers: Blasticidin
Growth in bacteria
  Bacterial resistance: Ampicillin, 100 μg/mL
  Growth temperature: 37°C
  Growth strain: NEB Stable
  Copy number: High Copy
Gene/Insert
  Gene/Insert name: TPI1
  Species: H. sapiens (human)
  Insert size (bp): 750
  Entrez Gene: TPI1 (a.k.a. HEL-S-49, TIM, TPI, TPID)
  Promoter: TRE repeats (dox off)
  Tag / fusion protein: None
  Cloning method: Restriction Enzyme; 5′ cloning site NheI (not destroyed); 3′ cloning site BamHI (not destroyed)
  Sequencing primers: 5′ AGCAGAGCTCGTTTAGTGAACC; 3′ CGAACGGACGTGAAGAATGTGC
Terms and licenses: Academic/Nonprofit Terms; Industry Terms: Not Available to Industry
How to cite: TPI in pCW57_tTA_Blast was a gift from David Sabatini (Addgene plasmid # 154209 ; http://n2t.net/addgene:154209 ; RRID:Addgene_154209)
